Addgene plasmid #72935: pTU1-A-lacZ
Purpose: Level 1 Destination vector - Position A
Depositing lab: Paul Freemont. Depositing organization: Imperial College London. Publication: EcoFlex: A Multifunctional MoClo Kit for E. coli Synthetic Biology. Moore SJ, Lai HE, Kelwick RJ, Chee SM, Bell DJ, Polizzi KM, Freemont PS. ACS Synth Biol. 2016 May 2. 10.1021/acssynbio.6b00031 PubMed 27096716.
Backbone
  Vector backbone: pSB1A2
  Backbone manufacturer: iGEM
  Backbone size w/o insert (bp): 2532
  Vector type: Synthetic Biology
Growth in bacteria
  Bacterial resistance: Ampicillin, 100 μg/mL
  Growth temperature: 37°C
  Growth strain: JM109
  Copy number: High Copy
Gene/Insert
  Gene/Insert name: Level 1 - A site (alt name: LacZalpha fragment)
  Species: Synthetic
  Mutation: Beta-lactamase - G717C (nucleotide) - silent mutagenesis to remove BsaI site
  Cloning method: Restriction Enzyme; 5′ cloning site Unknown (unknown if destroyed); 3′ cloning site Unknown (unknown if destroyed)
  Sequencing primers: 5′ VF2 (5' tgccacctgacgtctaagaa 3'); 3′ VR (5' attaccgcctttgagtgagc 3')
Terms and licenses: Academic/Nonprofit Terms; Industry Terms: Not Available to Industry
How to cite: pTU1-A-lacZ was a gift from Paul Freemont (Addgene plasmid # 72935 ; http://n2t.net/addgene:72935 ; RRID:Addgene_72935)
