[The description below was written by a language model from this plasmid's Addgene catalogue record and pLannotate feature annotations shown in this document.]
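Description:
pTU1-A-lacZ is a Level 1 destination vector from the EcoFlex modular cloning (MoClo) kit for E. coli synthetic biology, designated for position A in the kit's assembly hierarchy. It is built on the iGEM backbone pSB1A2 and is a small, high-copy bacterial plasmid of about 2.5 kb. It replicates from a ColE1/pMB1/pUC-type origin and is selected with ampicillin through a β-lactamase gene driven by its native bla promoter. The β-lactamase coding sequence carries a silent nucleotide change (G717C) introduced to remove an internal BsaI site. This domestication step keeps the backbone from being cut by the Type IIS enzyme during Golden Gate-style assembly.

The payload is a synthetic "A site" cassette consisting of a LacZα fragment. The feature table shows a lac operator followed by a partial lacZ coding sequence, placed just downstream of a BioBrick prefix remnant and a putative bacterial terminator that insulates the cloning region. In MoClo-type destination vectors, a lacZα cassette like this usually serves as a replaceable dropout marker. Successful assembly of parts displaces it, so recombinants can be told apart from uncut vector by blue/white screening in an α-complementing host. The record does not give the flanking Type IIS sites, the overhang sequences that define position A, or the cloning sites used to build the vector, and no lac promoter is annotated. The intended use is as the recipient for assembling basic parts into a single transcription unit at position A, ready for combination with units from other positions in higher-level assemblies.
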