Features (pLannotate 1.2.2; 7 found; start..end, strand, type, name):
    183..771     -  rep_origin     ori: high-copy-number ColE1/pMB1/pBR322/pUC origin of replication
    942..1802    -  CDS            AmpR: β-lactamase; bla; confers resistance to ampicillin, carbenicillin, and related antibiotics
   1803..1907    -  promoter       AmpR promoter: bla
   1997..2040    -  terminator     bacterial terminator: putative bacterial transcription terminator
   2043..2062    +  misc_feature   BioBrick prefix: BioBrick prefix for parts that start with "ATG"
   2099..2115    +  protein_bind   lac operator: The lac repressor binds to the lac operator to inhibit transcription in E. coli. This inhibition can be relieved by adding lactose or isopropyl-β-D-thiogalactopyranoside (IPTG). lac repressor encoded by lacI
   2221..2421    +  CDS            lacZ (fragment): BGAL_ECOLI - Experimental evidence at protein level: Swiss-Prot protein existence level 1. From Escherichia coli (strain K12).
>Addgene plasmid #72935 | pTU1-A-lacZ | depositor full sequence | sequence record 145962 | pTU1-A-lacZ sequence 2516 bps
CTGCAGGCTTCCTCGCTCACTGACTCGCTGCGCTCGGTCGTTCGGCTGCGGCGAGCGGTATCAGCTCACT
CAAAGGCGGTAATACGGTTATCCACAGAATCAGGGGATAACGCAGGAAAGAACATGTGAGCAAAAGGCCA
GCAAAAGGCCAGGAACCGTAAAAAGGCCGCGTTGCTGGCGTTTTTCCACAGGCTCCGCCCCCCTGACGAG
CATCACAAAAATCGACGCTCAAGTCAGAGGTGGCGAAACCCGACAGGACTATAAAGATACCAGGCGTTTC
CCCCTGGAAGCTCCCTCGTGCGCTCTCCTGTTCCGACCCTGCCGCTTACCGGATACCTGTCCGCCTTTCT
CCCTTCGGGAAGCGTGGCGCTTTCTCATAGCTCACGCTGTAGGTATCTCAGTTCGGTGTAGGTCGTTCGC
TCCAAGCTGGGCTGTGTGCACGAACCCCCCGTTCAGCCCGACCGCTGCGCCTTATCCGGTAACTATCGTC
TTGAGTCCAACCCGGTAAGACACGACTTATCGCCACTGGCAGCAGCCACTGGTAACAGGATTAGCAGAGC
GAGGTATGTAGGCGGTGCTACAGAGTTCTTGAAGTGGTGGCCTAACTACGGCTACACTAGAAGGACAGTA
TTTGGTATCTGCGCTCTGCTGAAGCCAGTTACCTTCGGAAAAAGAGTTGGTAGCTCTTGATCCGGCAAAC
AAACCACCGCTGGTAGCGGTGGTTTTTTTGTTTGCAAGCAGCAGATTACGCGCAGAAAAAAAGGATCTCA
AGAAGATCCTTTGATCTTTTCTACGGGGTCTGACGCTCAGTGGAACGAAAACTCACGTTAAGGGATTTTG
GTCATGAGATTATCAAAAAGGATCTTCACCTAGATCCTTTTAAATTAAAAATGAAGTTTTAAATCAATCT
AAAGTATATATGAGTAAACTTGGTCTGACAGTTACCAATGCTTAATCAGTGAGGCACCTATCTCAGCGAT
CTGTCTATTTCGTTCATCCATAGTTGCCTGACTCCCCGTCGTGTAGATAACTACGATACGGGAGGGCTTA
CCATCTGGCCCCAGTGCTGCAATGATACCGCGAGAGCCACGCTCACCGGCTCCAGATTTATCAGCAATAA
ACCAGCCAGCCGGAAGGGCCGAGCGCAGAAGTGGTCCTGCAACTTTATCCGCCTCCATCCAGTCTATTAA
TTGTTGCCGGGAAGCTAGAGTAAGTAGTTCGCCAGTTAATAGTTTGCGCAACGTTGTTGCCATTGCTACA
GGCATCGTGGTGTCACGCTCGTCGTTTGGTATGGCTTCATTCAGCTCCGGTTCCCAACGATCAAGGCGAG
TTACATGATCCCCCATGTTGTGCAAAAAAGCGGTTAGCTCCTTCGGTCCTCCGATCGTTGTCAGAAGTAA
GTTGGCCGCAGTGTTATCACTCATGGTTATGGCAGCACTGCATAATTCTCTTACTGTCATGCCATCCGTA
AGATGCTTTTCTGTGACTGGTGAGTACTCAACCAAGTCATTCTGAGAATAGTGTATGCGGCGACCGAGTT
GCTCTTGCCCGGCGTCAATACGGGATAATACCGCGCCACATAGCAGAACTTTAAAAGTGCTCATCATTGG
AAAACGTTCTTCGGGGCGAAAACTCTCAAGGATCTTACCGCTGTTGAGATCCAGTTCGATGTAACCCACT
CGTGCACCCAACTGATCTTCAGCATCTTTTACTTTCACCAGCGTTTCTGGGTGAGCAAAAACAGGAAGGC
AAAATGCCGCAAAAAAGGGAATAAGGGCGACACGGAAATGTTGAATACTCATACTCTTCCTTTTTCAATA
TTATTGAAGCATTTATCAGGGTTATTGTCTCATGAGCGGATACATATTTGAATGTATTTAGAAAAATAAA
CAAATAGGGGTTCCGCGCACATTTCCCCGAAAAGTGCCACCTGACGTCTAAGAAACCATTATTATCATGA
CATTAACCTATAAAAATAGGCGTATCACGAGGCAGAATTTCAGATAAAAAAAATCCTTAGCTTTCGCTAA
GGATGATTTCTGGAATTCGCGGCCGCTTCTAGAACGTCTCAATCTCTATAGAGACCTCTAGACATATGTT
GTGAGCGGATAACAATTTCACACAGGAAACAGCTATGACCATGGTACAAAGAGGAGAAAGGACATGGGTG
ACCCGAAACTGCTGCTGGAAGTTCCGCACGCTATCTCTTCTTCTCCGGGTAACTCTCTGGCTGTTGTTCT
GCAACGTCGTGACTGGGAAAACCCGGGTGTTACCCAGCTGAACCGTCTGGCTGCTCACCCGCCGTTCGCT
TCTTGGCGTAACTCTGAAGAAGCTCGTACCGACCGTCCGTCCCAGCAGCTGCGTTCTCTGATCCGTCTGC
TGACCAAACCGGAACGTAAACTGTCTTGGCTGCTGCCGCCGCTGTCTAACAACTAACGCAAAAAACCCCG
CCCCTGACAGGGCGGGGTTTTTTCGCACTAGTGGATCCGCATGCGGTCTCATGTTTGCCAGAGACG
