Features (pLannotate 1.2.2; 7 found; start..end, strand, type, name):
    183..771     -  rep_origin     ori: high-copy-number ColE1/pMB1/pBR322/pUC origin of replication
    942..1802    -  CDS            AmpR: β-lactamase; bla; confers resistance to ampicillin, carbenicillin, and related antibiotics
   1803..1907    -  promoter       AmpR promoter: bla
   1997..2040    -  terminator     bacterial terminator: putative bacterial transcription terminator
   2043..2062    +  misc_feature   BioBrick prefix: BioBrick prefix for parts that start with "ATG"
   2099..2115    +  protein_bind   lac operator: The lac repressor binds to the lac operator to inhibit transcription in E. coli. This inhibition can be relieved by adding lactose or isopropyl-β-D-thiogalactopyranoside (IPTG). lac repressor encoded by lacI
   2221..2421    +  CDS            lacZ (fragment): BGAL_ECOLI - Experimental evidence at protein level: Swiss-Prot protein existence level 1. From Escherichia coli (strain K12).
>Addgene plasmid #72935 | pTU1-A-lacZ | depositor full sequence | sequence record 447506 | pTU1-A-lacZ sequence 2516 bps
CTGCAGGCTTCCTCGCTCACTGACTCGCTGCGCTCGGTCGTTCGGCTGCGGCGAGCGGTATCAGCTCACT
CAAAGGCGGTAATACGGTTATCCACAGAATCAGGGGATAACGCAGGAAAGAACATGTGAGCAAAAGGCCA
GCAAAAGGCCAGGAACCGTAAAAAGGCCGCGTTGCTGGCGTTTTTCCATAGGCTCCGCCCCCCTGACGAG
CATCACAAAAATCGACGCTCAAGTCAGAGGTGGCGAAACCCGACAGGACTATAAAGATACCAGGCGTTTC
CCCCTGGAAGCTCCCTCGTGCGCTCTCCTGTTCCGACCCTGCCGCTTACCGGATACCTGTCCGCCTTTCT
CCCTTCGGGAAGCGTGGCGCTTTCTCATAGCTCACGCTGTAGGTATCTCAGTTCGGTGTAGGTCGTTCGC
TCCAAGCTGGGCTGTGTGCACGAACCCCCCGTTCAGCCCGACCGCTGCGCCTTATCCGGTAACTATCGTC
TTGAGTCCAACCCGGTAAGACACGACTTATCGCCACTGGCAGCAGCCACTGGTAACAGGATTAGCAGAGC
GAGGTATGTAGGCGGTGCTACAGAGTTCTTGAAGTGGTGGCCTAACTACGGCTACACTAGAAGGACAGTA
TTTGGTATCTGCGCTCTGCTGAAGCCAGTTACCTTCGGAAAAAGAGTTGGTAGCTCTTGATCCGGCAAAC
AAACCACCGCTGGTAGCGGTGGTTTTTTTGTTTGCAAGCAGCAGATTACGCGCAGAAAAAAAGGATCTCA
AGAAGATCCTTTGATCTTTTCTACGGGGTCTGACGCTCAGTGGAACGAAAACTCACGTTAAGGGATTTTG
GTCATGAGATTATCAAAAAGGATCTTCACCTAGATCCTTTTAAATTAAAAATGAAGTTTTAAATCAATCT
AAAGTATATATGAGTAAACTTGGTCTGACAGTTACCAATGCTTAATCAGTGAGGCACCTATCTCAGCGAT
CTGTCTATTTCGTTCATCCATAGTTGCCTGACTCCCCGTCGTGTAGATAACTACGATACGGGAGGGCTTA
CCATCTGGCCCCAGTGCTGCAATGATACCGCGAGAGCCACGCTCACCGGCTCCAGATTTATCAGCAATAA
ACCAGCCAGCCGGAAGGGCCGAGCGCAGAAGTGGTCCTGCAACTTTATCCGCCTCCATCCAGTCTATTAA
TTGTTGCCGGGAAGCTAGAGTAAGTAGTTCGCCAGTTAATAGTTTGCGCAACGTTGTTGCCATTGCTACA
GGCATCGTGGTGTCACGCTCGTCGTTTGGTATGGCTTCATTCAGCTCCGGTTCCCAACGATCAAGGCGAG
TTACATGATCCCCCATGTTGTGCAAAAAAGCGGTTAGCTCCTTCGGTCCTCCGATCGTTGTCAGAAGTAA
GTTGGCCGCAGTGTTATCACTCATGGTTATGGCAGCACTGCATAATTCTCTTACTGTCATGCCATCCGTA
AGATGCTTTTCTGTGACTGGTGAGTACTCAACCAAGTCATTCTGAGAATAGTGTATGCGGCGACCGAGTT
GCTCTTGCCCGGCGTCAATACGGGATAATACCGCGCCACATAGCAGAACTTTAAAAGTGCTCATCATTGG
AAAACGTTCTTCGGGGCGAAAACTCTCAAGGATCTTACCGCTGTTGAGATCCAGTTCGATGTAACCCACT
CGTGCACCCAACTGATCTTCAGCATCTTTTACTTTCACCAGCGTTTCTGGGTGAGCAAAAACAGGAAGGC
AAAATGCCGCAAAAAAGGGAATAAGGGCGACACGGAAATGTTGAATACTCATACTCTTCCTTTTTCAATA
TTATTGAAGCATTTATCAGGGTTATTGTCTCATGAGCGGATACATATTTGAATGTATTTAGAAAAATAAA
CAAATAGGGGTTCCGCGCACATTTCCCCGAAAAGTGCCACCTGACGTCTAAGAAACCATTATTATCATGA
CATTAACCTATAAAAATAGGCGTATCACGAGGCAGAATTTCAGATAAAAAAAATCCTTAGCTTTCGCTAA
GGATGATTTCTGGAATTCGCGGCCGCTTCTAGAACGTCTCAATCTCTATAGAGACCTCTAGACATATGTT
GTGAGCGGATAACAATTTCACACAGGAAACAGCTATGACCATGGTACAAAGAGGAGAAAGGACATGGGTG
ACCCGAAACTGCTGCTGGAAGTTCCGCACGCTATCTCTTCTTCTCCGGGTAACTCTCTGGCTGTTGTTCT
GCAACGTCGTGACTGGGAAAACCCGGGTGTTACCCAGCTGAACCGTCTGGCTGCTCACCCGCCGTTCGCT
TCTTGGCGTAACTCTGAAGAAGCTCGTACCGACCGTCCGTCCCAGCAGCTGCGTTCTCTGATCCGTCTGC
TGACCAAACCGGAACGTAAACTGTCTTGGCTGCTGCCGCCGCTGTCTAACAACTAACGCAAAAAACCCCG
CCCCTGACAGGGCGGGGTTTTTTCGCACTAGTGGATCCGCATGCGGTCTCATGTTTGCCAGAGACG
