>Addgene plasmid #72935 | pTU1-A-lacZ | addgene partial sequence | sequence record 140502 | RNAde-BB-2R 5'-attaccgcctttgagtgagc -3'
GTCAGTGAGCGAGGAAGCCTGCAGCGTCTCTGGCAAACATGAGACCGCATGCGGATCCACTAGTGCGAAA
AAACCCCGCCCTGTCAGGGGCGGGGTTTTTTGCGTTAGTTGTTAGACAGCGGCGGCAGCAGCCAAGACAG
TTTACGTTCCGGTTTGGTCAGCAGACGGATCAGAGAACGCAGCTGCTGGGACGGACGGTCGGTACGAGCT
TCTTCAGAGTTACGCCAAGAAGCGAACGGCGGGTGAGCAGCCAGACGGTTCAGCTGGGTAACACCCGGGT
TTTCCCAGTCACGACGTTGCAGAACAACAGCCAGAGAGTTACCCGGAGAAGAAGAGATAGCGTGCGGAAC
TTCCAGCAGCAGTTTCGGGTCACCCATGTCCTTTCTCCTCTTTGTACCATGGTCATAGCTGTTTCCTGTG
TGAAATTGTTATCCGCTCACAACATATGTCTAGAGGTCTCTATAGAGATTGAGACGTTCTAGAAGCGGCC
GCGAATTCCAGAAATCATCCTTAGCGAAAGCTAAGGATTTTTTTTATCTGAAATTCTGCCTCGTGATACG
CCTATTTTTATAGGTTAATGTCATGATAATAATGGTTTCTTAGACGTCAGGTGGCACTTTTCGGGGAAAT
GTGCGCGGAACCCCTATTTGTTTATTTTTCTAAATACATTCAAATATGTATCCGCTCATGAGACAATAAC
CCTGATAAATGCTTCAATAATATTGAAAAAGGAAGAGTATGAGTATTCAACATTTCCGTGTCGCCCTTAT
TCCCTTT
