>Addgene plasmid #72935 | pTU1-A-lacZ | addgene partial sequence | sequence record 140522 | RNAde-BB-1F 5'-tgccacctgacgtctaagaa-3'
ATAGGCGTATCACGAGGCAGAATTTCAGATAAAAAAAATCCTTAGCTTTCGCTAAGGATGATTTCTGGAA
TTCGCGGCCGCTTCTAGAACGTCTCAATCTCTATAGAGACCTCTAGACATATGTTGTGAGCGGATAACAA
TTTCACACAGGAAACAGCTATGACCATGGTACAAAGAGGAGAAAGGACATGGGTGACCCGAAACTGCTGC
TGGAAGTTCCGCACGCTATCTCTTCTTCTCCGGGTAACTCTCTGGCTGTTGTTCTGCAACGTCGTGACTG
GGAAAACCCGGGTGTTACCCAGCTGAACCGTCTGGCTGCTCACCCGCCGTTCGCTTCTTGGCGTAACTCT
GAAGAAGCTCGTACCGACCGTCCGTCCCAGCAGCTGCGTTCTCTGATCCGTCTGCTGACCAAACCGGAAC
GTAAACTGTCTTGGCTGCTGCCGCCGCTGTCTAACAACTAACGCAAAAAACCCCGCCCCTGACAGGGCGG
GGTTTTTTCGCACTAGTGGATCCGCATGCGGTCTCATGTTTGCCAGAGACGCTGCAGGCTTCCTCGCTCA
CTGACTCGCTGCGCTCGGTCGTTCGGCTGCGGCGAGCGGTATCAGCTCACTCAAAGGCGGTAATACGGTT
ATCCACAGAATCAGGGGATAACGCAGGAAAGAACATGTGAGCAAAAGGCCAGCAAAAGGCCAGGAACCGT
AAAAAGGCCGCGTTGCTGGCGTTTTTCCACAGGCTCCGCCCCCCTGACGAGCATCACAAAAATCGACGCT
CAAGTCAGAGGTGGCGAAACCCGACAGGACTATAAAGATACCAGGCGTTTCCC
